Addgene plasmid #157657: pHis-LMW_FGF2
Purpose: Expresses FGF2 in E.coli cell
Depositing lab: Byung Il Lee. Depositing organization: National Cancer Center (KR). Publication: Regulation of mRNA export through API5 and nuclear FGF2 interaction. Bong SM, Bae SH, Song B, Gwak H, Yang SW, Kim S, Nam S, Rajalingam K, Oh SJ, Kim TW, Park S, Jang H, Lee BI. Nucleic Acids Res. 2020 Jun 19;48(11):6340-6352. doi: 10.1093/nar/gkaa335. PubMed 32383752.
Backbone
  Vector backbone: pHis
  Backbone size w/o insert (bp): 5369
  Total vector size (bp): 5834
  Modifications to backbone: modified version of pET-28
  Vector type: Bacterial Expression
Growth in bacteria
  Bacterial resistance: Kanamycin, 50 μg/mL
  Growth temperature: 37°C
  Growth strain: DH5alpha
  Copy number: Unknown
Gene/Insert
  Gene/Insert name: Fibroblast growth factor 2 (alt name: FGF2)
  Species: H. sapiens (human)
  Insert size (bp): 465
  Mutation: changed Cystein 211,229 to serine, deleted amino acids 1-134
  Entrez Gene: FGF2 (a.k.a. BFGF, FGF-2, FGFB, HBGF-2)
  Tag / fusion protein: His tag (N terminal on backbone)
  Cloning method: Restriction Enzyme; 5′ cloning site BamHI (unknown if destroyed); 3′ cloning site E.coRI (unknown if destroyed)
  Sequencing primers: 5′ -; 3′ -
Terms and licenses: Academic/Nonprofit Terms; Industry Terms: Not Available to Industry
How to cite: pHis-LMW_FGF2 was a gift from Byung Il Lee (Addgene plasmid # 157657 ; http://n2t.net/addgene:157657 ; RRID:Addgene_157657)
