[The description below was written by a language model from this plasmid's Addgene catalogue record and pLannotate feature annotations shown in this document.]
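Description:
pHis-LMW_FGF2 is a bacterial expression plasmid for producing the low-molecular-weight form of human fibroblast growth factor 2 (FGF2) in E. coli. Its backbone, pHis, is recorded as a modified version of pET-28. The annotated features fit that lineage: a ColE1/pMB1-type origin with the bom region and the rop gene, an f1 phage origin, and a kanamycin resistance gene (aminoglycoside phosphotransferase) for selection. Short tetracycline-resistance fragments and a predicted E. coli ORF also appear, and these look like pBR322-derived backbone remnants rather than functional parts. The catalogue gives a total size of 5834 bp, while the sequenced record is 5824 nt.

Expression is driven by a T7 promoter followed directly by a lac operator, with a T7 gene 10 ribosome binding site upstream and a T7 terminator downstream. The plasmid carries its own lacI gene, so transcription is repressed until IPTG is added and requires a host that supplies T7 RNA polymerase. The 465 bp insert was cloned between BamHI and EcoRI. It lacks amino acids 1–134 of the full-length numbering and carries cysteine-to-serine changes at positions 211 and 229. The annotation tool matched the coding region to bovine FGF2, but the catalogue lists the species as human.

The catalogue lists an N-terminal His tag supplied by the backbone. A partial TEV protease site is annotated just upstream of FGF2, which suggests the tag can be removed after purification. The N-terminal His tag itself was not annotated. A His-tag fragment is annotated downstream of the insert, but whether it is translated cannot be judged from the table. The associated publication concerns the interaction between API5 and nuclear FGF2 in mRNA export, so the plasmid was probably used to make recombinant FGF2 for that work.
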