Features (pLannotate 1.2.2; 20 found; start..end, strand, type, name):
     15..443     +  rep_origin     f1 ori (sequence partly withheld): f1 bacteriophage origin of replication; arrow indicates direction of (+) strand synthesis
    496..553     +  promoter       AmpR promoter (fragment): bla
    562..1377    -  CDS            KanR: aminoglycoside phosphotransferase; aph(3')-Ia; confers resistance to kanamycin in bacteria or G418 (Geneticin®) in eukaryotes
   1499..2087    +  rep_origin     ori: high-copy-number ColE1/pMB1/pBR322/pUC origin of replication
   2273..2412    -  misc_feature   bom: basis of mobility region from pBR322
   2514..2705    -  CDS            rop: Rop protein, which maintains plasmids at low copy number; rop
   2722..3102    +  CDS            YPB1_ECOLX: Protein predicted: Swiss-Prot protein existence level 4. From Escherichia coli.
   3174..3465    -  CDS            TcR (fragment): tetracycline efflux protein; tet; confers resistance to tetracycline
   3480..3501    -  protein_bind   CAP binding site: CAP binding activates transcription in the presence of cAMP. E. coli catabolite activator protein
   3514..4596    -  CDS            lacI: lac repressor; lacI; The lac repressor binds to the lac operator to inhibit transcription in E. coli. This inhibition can be relieved by adding lactose or isopropyl-β-D-thiogalactopyranoside (IPTG).
   4597..4674    -  promoter       lacI promoter: lacI
   4682..4961    -  CDS            TcR (fragment): tetracycline efflux protein; tet; confers resistance to tetracycline
   4987..5005    +  promoter       T7 promoter: promoter for bacteriophage T7 RNA polymerase
   5006..5030    +  protein_bind   lac operator: The lac repressor binds to the lac operator to inhibit transcription in E. coli. This inhibition can be relieved by adding lactose or isopropyl-β-D-thiogalactopyranoside (IPTG). lac repressor encoded by lacI
   5045..5062    +  RBS            RBS (fragment): efficient ribosome binding site from bacteriophage T7 gene 10 (Olins and Rangwala, 1989)
   5112..5131    +  CDS            TEV site (fragment): tobacco etch virus (TEV) protease recognition and cleavage site
   5136..5597    +  CDS            FGF2: FGF2_BOVIN - Experimental evidence at protein level: Swiss-Prot protein existence level 1. Acts as a ligand for FGFR1, FGFR2, FGFR3 and FGFR4 (By similarity). Also acts as an integrin ligand which is required for FGF2 signaling (By similarity). Binds to integrin ITGAV:ITGB3 (By similarity). Plays an important role in the regulation of cell survival, cell division, cell differentiation and cell migration (By similarity). Functions as a potent mitogen in vitro (By similarity). Can induce angiogenesis (By similarity). Mediates phosphorylation of ERK1/2 and thereby promotes retinal lens fiber diff
   5655..5678    +  CDS            9xHis (fragment): 9xHis affinity tag
   5704..5747    +  CDS            SET1 (fragment): solubility-enhancement tag derived from T7 phage gene 10B
   5755..5802    +  terminator     T7 terminator: transcription terminator for bacteriophage T7 RNA polymerase
>Addgene plasmid #157657 | pHis-LMW_FGF2 | addgene full sequence | sequence record 309021 | Addgene NGS Result
GATTGGCGAATGGG
[124 nt withheld, positions 15-138]
C
[91 nt withheld, positions 140-230]
A
[49 nt withheld, positions 232-280]
CCTTTGACGTTGGAGTCCACGTTCTTT
[37 nt withheld, positions 308-344]
ACCCTATCTCGGTCTATTCTTTTGATTTATAAGGGATTTTGCCGATTTCGGCCTATTGGTTAAAAAATGA
GCTGATTTAACAAAAATTTAACGCGAATTTTAACAAAATATTAACGCTTACAATTTAGGTGGCACTTTTC
GGGGAAATGTGCGCGGAACCCCTATTTGTTTATTTTTCTAAATACATTCAAATATGTATCCGCTCATGAA
TTAATTCTTAGAAAAACTCATCGAGCATCAAATGAAACTGCAATTTATTCATATCAGGATTATCAATACC
ATATTTTTGAAAAAGCCGTTTCTGTAATGAAGGAGAAAACTCACCGAGGCAGTTCCATAGGATGGCAAGA
TCCTGGTATCGGTCTGCGATTCCGACTCGTCCAACATCAATACAACCTATTAATTTCCCCTCGTCAAAAA
TAAGGTTATCAAGTGAGAAATCACCATGAGTGACGACTGAATCCGGTGAGAATGGCAAAAGTTTATGCAT
TTCTTTCCAGACTTGTTCAACAGGCCAGCCATTACGCTCGTCATCAAAATCACTCGCATCAACCAAACCG
TTATTCATTCGTGATTGCGCCTGAGCGAGACGAAATACGCGATCGCTGTTAAAAGGACAATTACAAACAG
GAATCGAATGCAACCGGCGCAGGAACACTGCCAGCGCATCAACAATATTTTCACCTGAATCAGGATATTC
TTCTAATACCTGGAATGCTGTTTTCCCGGGGATCGCAGTGGTGAGTAACCATGCATCATCAGGAGTACGG
ATAAAATGCTTGATGGTCGGAAGAGGCATAAATTCCGTCAGCCAGTTTAGTCTGACCATCTCATCTGTAA
CATCATTGGCAACGCTACCTTTGCCATGTTTCAGAAACAACTCTGGCGCATCGGGCTTCCCATACAATCG
ATAGATTGTCGCACCTGATTGCCCGACATTATCGCGAGCCCATTTATACCCATATAAATCAGCATCCATG
TTGGAATTTAATCGCGGCCTAGAGCAAGACGTTTCCCGTTGAATATGGCTCATAACACCCCTTGTATTAC
TGTTTATGTAAGCAGACAGTTTTATTGTTCATGACCAAAATCCCTTAACGTGAGTTTTCGTTCCACTGAG
CGTCAGACCCCGTAGAAAAGATCAAAGGATCTTCTTGAGATCCTTTTTTTCTGCGCGTAATCTGCTGCTT
GCAAACAAAAAAACCACCGCTACCAGCGGTGGTTTGTTTGCCGGATCAAGAGCTACCAACTCTTTTTCCG
AAGGTAACTGGCTTCAGCAGAGCGCAGATACCAAATACTGTCCTTCTAGTGTAGCCGTAGTTAGGCCACC
ACTTCAAGAACTCTGTAGCACCGCCTACATACCTCGCTCTGCTAATCCTGTTACCAGTGGCTGCTGCCAG
TGGCGATAAGTCGTGTCTTACCGGGTTGGACTCAAGACGATAGTTACCGGATAAGGCGCAGCGGTCGGGC
TGAACGGGGGGTTCGTGCACACAGCCCAGCTTGGAGCGAACGACCTACACCGAACTGAGATACCTACAGC
GTGAGCTATGAGAAAGCGCCACGCTTCCCGAAGGGAGAAAGGCGGACAGGTATCCGGTAAGCGGCAGGGT
CGGAACAGGAGAGCGCACGAGGGAGCTTCCAGGGGGAAACGCCTGGTATCTTTATAGTCCTGTCGGGTTT
CGCCACCTCTGACTTGAGCGTCGATTTTTGTGATGCTCGTCAGGGGGGCGGAGCCTATGGAAAAACGCCA
GCAACGCGGCCTTTTTACGGTTCCTGGCCTTTTGCTGGCCTTTTGCTCACATGTTCTTTCCTGCGTTATC
CCCTGATTCTGTGGATAACCGTATTACCGCCTTTGAGTGAGCTGATACCGCTCGCCGCAGCCGAACGACC
GAGCGCAGCGAGTCAGTGAGCGAGGAAGCGGAAGAGCGCCTGATGCGGTATTTTCTCCTTACGCATCTGT
GCGGTATTTCACACCGCAATGGTGCACTCTCAGTACAATCTGCTCTGATGCCGCATAGTTAAGCCAGTAT
ACACTCCGCTATCGCTACGTGACTGGGTCATGGCTGCGCCCCGACACCCGCCAACACCCGCTGACGCGCC
CTGACGGGCTTGTCTGCTCCCGGCATCCGCTTACAGACAAGCTGTGACCGTCTCCGGGAGCTGCATGTGT
CAGAGGTTTTCACCGTCATCACCGAAACGCGCGAGGCAGCTGCGGTAAAGCTCATCAGCGTGGTCGTGAA
GCGATTCACAGATGTCTGCCTGTTCATCCGCGTCCAGCTCGTTGAGTTTCTCCAGAAGCGTTAATGTCTG
GCTTCTGATAAAGCGGGCCATGTTAAGGGCGGTTTTTTCCTGTTTGGTCACTGATGCCTCCGTGTAAGGG
GGATTTCTGTTCATGGGGGTAATGATACCGATGAAACGAGAGAGGATGCTCACGATACGGGTTACTGATG
ATGAACATGCCCGGTTACTGGAACGTTGTGAGGGTAAACAACTGGCGGTATGGATGCGGCGGGACCAGAG
AAAAATCACTCAGGGTCAATGCCAGCGCTTCGTTAATACAGATGTAGGTGTTCCACAGGGTAGCCAGCAG
CATCCTGCGATGCAGATCCGGAACATAATGGTGCAGGGCGCTGACTTCCGCGTTTCCAGACTTTACGAAA
CACGGAAACCGAAGACCATTCATGTTGTTGCTCAGGTCGCAGACGTTTTGCAGCAGCAGTCGCTTCACGT
TCGCTCGCGTATCGGTGATTCATTCTGCTAACCAGTAAGGCAACCCCGCCAGCCTAGCCGGGTCCTCAAC
GACAGGAGCACGATCATGCGCACCCGTGGGGCCGCCATGCCGGCGATAATGGCCTGCTTCTCGCCGAAAC
GTTTGGTGGCGGGACCAGTGACGAAGGCTTGAGCGAGGGCGTGCAAGATTCCGAATACCGCAAGCGACAG
GCCGATCATCGTCGCGCTCCAGCGAAAGCGGTCCTCGCCGAAAATGACCCAGAGCGCTGCCGGCACCTGT
CCTACGAGTTGCATGATAAAGAAGACAGTCATAAGTGCGGCGACGATAGTCATGCCCCGCGCCCACCGGA
AGGAGCTGACTGGGTTGAAGGCTCTCAAGGGCATCGGTCGAGATCCCGGTGCCTAATGAGTGAGCTAACT
TACATTAATTGCGTTGCGCTCACTGCCCGCTTTCCAGTCGGGAAACCTGTCGTGCCAGCTGCATTAATGA
ATCGGCCAACGCGCGGGGAGAGGCGGTTTGCGTATTGGGCGCCAGGGTGGTTTTTCTTTTCACCAGTGAG
ACGGGCAACAGCTGATTGCCCTTCACCGCCTGGCCCTGAGAGAGTTGCAGCAAGCGGTCCACGCTGGTTT
GCCCCAGCAGGCGAAAATCCTGTTTGATGGTGGTTAACGGCGGGATATAACATGAGCTGTCTTCGGTATC
GTCGTATCCCACTACCGAGATGTCCGCACCAACGCGCAGCCCGGACTCGGTAATGGCGCGCATTGCGCCC
AGCGCCATCTGATCGTTGGCAACCAGCATCGCAGTGGGAACGATGCCCTCATTCAGCATTTGCATGGTTT
GTTGAAAACCGGACATGGCACTCCAGTCGCCTTCCCGTTCCGCTATCGGCTGAATTTGATTGCGAGTGAG
ATATTTATGCCAGCCAGCCAGACGCAGACGCGCCGAGACAGAACTTAATGGGCCCGCTAACAGCGCGATT
TGCTGGTGACCCAATGCGACCAGATGCTCCACGCCCAGTCGCGTACCGTCTTCATGGGAGAAAATAATAC
TGTTGATGGGTGTCTGGTCAGAGACATCAAGAAATAACGCCGGAACATTAGTGCAGGCAGCTTCCACAGC
AATGGCATCCTGGTCATCCAGCGGATAGTTAATGATCAGCCCACTGACGCGTTGCGCGAGAAGATTGTGC
ACCGCCGCTTTACAGGCTTCGACGCCGCTTCGTTCTACCATCGACACCACCACGCTGGCACCCAGTTGAT
CGGCGCGAGATTTAATCGCCGCGACAATTTGCGACGGCGCGTGCAGGGCCAGACTGGAGGTGGCAACGCC
AATCAGCAACGACTGTTTGCCCGCCAGTTGTTGTGCCACGCGGTTGGGAATGTAATTCAGCTCCGCCATC
GCCGCTTCCACTTTTTCCCGCGTTTTCGCAGAAACGTGGCTGGCCTGGTTCACCACGCGGGAAACGGTCT
GATAAGAGACACCGGCATACTCTGCGACATCGTATAACGTTACTGGTTTCACATTCACCACCCTGAATTG
ACTCTCTTCCGGGCGCTATCATGCCATACCGCGAAAGGTTTTGCGCCATTCGATGGTGTCCGGGATCTCG
ACGCTCTCCCTTATGCGACTCCTGCATTAGGAAGCAGCCCAGTAGTAGGTTGAGGCCGTTGAGCACCGCC
GCCGCAAGGAATGGTGCATGCAAGGAGATGGCGCCCAACAGTCCCCCGGCCACGGGGCCTGCCACCATAC
CCACGCCGAAACAAGCGCTCATGAGCCCGAAGTGGCGAGCCCGATCTTCCCCATCGGTGATGTCGGCGAT
ATAGGCGCCAGCAACCGCACCTGTGGCGCCGGTGATGCCGGCCACGATGCGTCCGGCGTAGAGGATCGAG
ATCGATCTCGATCCCGCGAAATTAATACGACTCACTATAGGGGAATTGTGAGCGGATAACAATTCCCCTC
TAGATTTAAATTAACTTTAAGAAGGAGATATACATATGCATCACCACCATCACCATGGATCGCTGGTTCC
GAGATCTGAAAACCTGTATTTTCAGGGATCCGCAGCCGGGAGCATCACCACGCTGCCCGCCTTGCCCGAG
GATGGCGGCAGCGGCGCCTTCCCGCCCGGCCACTTCAAGGACCCCAAGCGGCTGTACTGCAAAAACGGGG
GCTTCTTCCTGCGCATCCACCCCGACGGCCGAGTTGACGGGGTCCGGGAGAAGAGCGACCCTCACATCAA
GCTACAACTTCAAGCAGAAGAGAGAGGAGTTGTGTCTATCAAAGGAGTGTCAGCTAACCGTTACCTGGCT
ATGAAGGAAGATGGAAGATTACTGGCTTCTAAATCTGTTACGGATGAGTGTTTCTTTTTTGAACGATTGG
AATCTAATAACTACAATACTTACCGGTCAAGGAAATACACCAGTTGGTATGTGGCACTGAAACGAACTGG
GCAGTATAAACTTGGATCCAAAACAGGACCTGGGCAGAAAGCTATACTTTTTCTTCCAATGTCTGCTAAG
AGCTGAGAATTCGTTTAAACGCTAGCGAGCTCCGTCGACAAGCTTGCGGCCGCACTCGAGCACCACCACC
ACCACCACCACCACTAATTGATTAATACCTAGGCTGCTAAACAAAGCCCGAAAGGAAGCTGAGTTGGCTG
CTGCCACCGCTGAGCAATAACTAGCATAACCCCTTGGGGCCTCTAAACGGGTCTTGAGGGGTTTTTTGCT
GAAAGGAGGAACTATATCCG
