>Addgene plasmid #157657 | pHis-LMW_FGF2 | depositor partial sequence | sequence record 304528 | synthetic gene(amino acid number :135-288)
GCAGCCGGGAGCATCACCACGCTGCCCGCCTTGCCCGAGGATGGCGGCAGCGGCGCCTTCCCGCCCGGCC
ACTTCAAGGACCCCAAGCGGCTGTACTGCAAAAACGGGGGCTTCTTCCTGCGCATCCACCCCGACGGCCG
AGTTGACGGGGTCCGGGAGAAGAGCGACCCTCACATCAAGCTACAACTTCAAGCAGAAGAGAGAGGAGTT
GTGTCTATCAAAGGAGTGTCAGCTAACCGTTACCTGGCTATGAAGGAAGATGGAAGATTACTGGCTTCTA
AATCTGTTACGGATGAGTGTTTCTTTTTTGAACGATTGGAATCTAATAACTACAATACTTACCGGTCAAG
GAAATACACCAGTTGGTATGTGGCACTGAAACGAACTGGGCAGTATAAACTTGGATCCAAAACAGGACCT
GGGCAGAAAGCTATACTTTTTCTTCCAATGTCTGCTAAGAGCTGAGAATTCGTTTAAACGCTAGCGAGCT
CCGTCGACAAGCTTGCGGCCGCACTCGAG
